Addgene plasmid #143231: TFORF0627
Purpose: Lentiviral vector for overexpressing transcription factor ORFs with unique 24-bp barcodes. Barcodes facilitate identification of transcription factors in pooled screens.
Depositing lab: Feng Zhang. Depositing organization: Broad Institute. Publication: A transcription factor atlas of directed differentiation. Joung J, Ma S, Tay T, Geiger-Schuller KR, Kirchgatterer PC, Verdine VK, Guo B, Arias-Garcia MA, Allen WE, Singh A, Kuksenko O, Abudayyeh OO, Gootenberg JS, Fu Z, Macrae RK, Buenrostro JD, Regev A, Zhang F. Cell. 2023 Jan 5;186(1):209-229.e26. doi: 10.1016/j.cell.2022.11.026. PubMed 36608654.
Backbone
  Vector backbone: pLX_TRC317
  Backbone manufacturer: Broad Institute Genetic Perturbation Platform
  Backbone size w/o insert (bp): 8264
  Vector type: Mammalian Expression, Lentiviral
  Selectable markers: Puromycin
Growth in bacteria
  Bacterial resistance: Ampicillin, 100 μg/mL
  Growth temperature: 37°C
  Growth strain: NEB Stable
  Copy number: High Copy
Gene/Insert
  Gene/Insert name: TERF2
  Species: H. sapiens (human)
  Insert size (bp): 1730
  Entrez Gene: TERF2 (a.k.a. TRBF2, TRF2)
  Promoter: EF1a
  Cloning method: Unknown
  Sequencing primers: 5′ GGGTGGAGACTGAAGTTAGGCCAG; 3′ CACATAGCGTAAAAGGAGCAACATAG
Terms and licenses: Academic/Nonprofit Terms; Industry Terms: Not Available to Industry
Depositor comments: NM_005652,ENST00000254942 . The transcription factor ORF portion of this plasmid was synthesized by Genewiz. Please test multiple small colonies in case of plasmid recombination. To make this collection available in a timely manner, a portion of this collection was not fully sequenced by Addgene. If an Addgene verified full plasmid sequence is not available, please contact us prior to placing an order to request the full sequence.
How to cite: TFORF0627 was a gift from Feng Zhang (Addgene plasmid # 143231 ; http://n2t.net/addgene:143231 ; RRID:Addgene_143231)
