[The description below was written by a language model from this plasmid's Addgene catalogue record and pLannotate feature annotations shown in this document.]
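Description:
TFORF0627 is a lentiviral mammalian expression plasmid built on the pLX_TRC317 backbone, belonging to a barcoded collection of transcription factor open reading frames. It is maintained in E. coli through a high-copy ColE1/pUC-type origin with ampicillin resistance (β-lactamase). An f1 origin and remnants of a lac/T7/T3 cloning region are also present in the bacterial portion. The depositor notes that the plasmid can recombine, which is a common concern with LTR-containing vectors.

The viral portion has a third-generation, self-inactivating layout. An RSV promoter drives a truncated HIV-1 5' LTR, followed by the Ψ packaging signal with a gag fragment, the RRE for Rev-dependent export of the genomic RNA, a cPPT/CTS, and a ΔU3 3' LTR followed by an SV40 polyadenylation signal. Two expression units lie between the LTRs. An SV40 early promoter drives puromycin N-acetyltransferase, which allows selection of transduced cells. A human EF-1α promoter drives the human TERF2 (TRF2) coding sequence, which was produced by gene synthesis. TERF2 encodes a shelterin component that binds double-stranded telomeric repeats and protects chromosome ends. A WPRE downstream of the ORF enhances transcript stability and expression. The short U6 promoter fragment annotated between the ORF and the WPRE is a partial match rather than a functional cassette.

According to the record, each construct in the collection carries a unique 24-bp barcode, although the barcode is not annotated in the feature table. The barcode allows the overexpressed factor to be identified by sequencing in pooled screens, such as screens for factors that direct cell differentiation.
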