Features (pLannotate 1.2.2; 31 found; start..end, strand, type, name):
      5..231     +  promoter       RSV promoter: Rous sarcoma virus enhancer/promoter
    232..412     +  LTR            5' LTR (truncated): truncated 5' long terminal repeat (LTR) from HIV-1
    459..584     +  misc_feature   HIV-1 Ψ: packaging signal of human immunodeficiency virus type 1
    568..931     +  CDS            HIV-1 gag (fragment): gag protein from human immunodeficiency virus 1; gag
   1077..1310    +  misc_feature   RRE: The Rev response element (RRE) of HIV-1 allows for Rev-dependent mRNA export from the nucleus to the cytoplasm.
   1687..1713    +  CDS            Rev (fragment): human immunodeficiency virus 1 (HIV-1) Rev protein; rev; enhances nuclear export of unspliced and incompletely spliced viral mRNAs
   1720..1743    +  promoter       SV40 promoter (fragment): SV40 early promoter
   1744..1815    +  promoter       SV40 promoter (fragment): SV40 enhancer and early promoter
   1839..1974    +  rep_origin     SV40 ori: SV40 origin of replication
   2020..2616    +  CDS            PuroR (fragment): puromycin N-acetyltransferase; pac from Streptomyces; confers resistance to puromycin
   2665..2782    +  misc_feature   cPPT/CTS: central polypurine tract and central termination sequence of HIV-1
   2847..2913    +  CDS            small t antigen (fragment): SV40 (simian virus 40) small t antigen
   2920..4098    +  promoter       EF-1α promoter: strong constitutive promoter for human elongation factor EF-1α
   4115..5740    +  CDS            TERF2 (sequence partly withheld): TERF2_HUMAN - Also known as TRBF2, TRF2. Experimental evidence at protein level: Swiss-Prot protein existence level 1. Binds the telomeric double-stranded 5'-TTAGGG-3' repeat and plays a central role in telomere maintenance and protection against end-to-end fusion of chromosomes. In addition to its telomeric DNA- binding role, required to recruit a number of factors and enzymes required for telomere protection, including the shelterin complex, TERF2IP/RAP1 and DCLRE1B/Apollo. Component of the shelterin complex (telosome) that is involved in the regulation of telomere length and protection. She
   5756..5809    +  promoter       U6 promoter (fragment): RNA polymerase III promoter for human U6 snRNA
   5851..6439    +  misc_feature   WPRE: woodchuck hepatitis virus posttranscriptional regulatory element
   6490..6509    +  misc_feature   cPPT/CTS (fragment): central polypurine tract and central termination sequence of HIV-1
   6511..6744    +  LTR            3' LTR (ΔU3): self-inactivating 3' long terminal repeat (LTR) from HIV-1
   6822..6943    +  polyA_signal   SV40 poly(A) signal: SV40 polyadenylation signal
   6983..7118    +  rep_origin     SV40 ori: SV40 origin of replication
   7139..7157    -  promoter       T7 promoter: promoter for bacteriophage T7 RNA polymerase
   7165..7320    +  CDS            lacZα (fragment): LacZα fragment of β-galactosidase; lacZ fragment
   7325..7753    +  rep_origin     f1 ori (sequence partly withheld): f1 bacteriophage origin of replication; arrow indicates direction of (+) strand synthesis
   7806..7910    +  promoter       AmpR promoter: bla
   7911..8771    +  CDS            AmpR: β-lactamase; bla; confers resistance to ampicillin, carbenicillin, and related antibiotics
   8942..9530    +  rep_origin     ori: high-copy-number ColE1/pMB1/pBR322/pUC origin of replication
   9713..9805    +  CDS            lacI (fragment): lac repressor; lacI; The lac repressor binds to the lac operator to inhibit transcription in E. coli. This inhibition can be relieved by adding lactose or isopropyl-β-D-thiogalactopyranoside (IPTG).
   9818..9839    +  protein_bind   CAP binding site: CAP binding activates transcription in the presence of cAMP. E. coli catabolite activator protein
   9854..9884    +  promoter       lac promoter: promoter for the E. coli lac operon
   9892..9908    +  protein_bind   lac operator: The lac repressor binds to the lac operator to inhibit transcription in E. coli. This inhibition can be relieved by adding lactose or isopropyl-β-D-thiogalactopyranoside (IPTG). lac repressor encoded by lacI
   9953..9971    +  promoter       T3 promoter: promoter for bacteriophage T3 RNA polymerase
>Addgene plasmid #143231 | TFORF0627 | addgene full sequence | sequence record 396103 | Addgene NGS Result
TTAATGTAGTCTTATGCAATACTCTTGTAGTCTTGCAACATGGTAACGATGAGTTAGCAACATGCCTTAC
AAGGAGAGAAAAAGCACCGTGCATGCCGATTGGTGGAAGTAAGGTGGTACGATCGTGCCTTATTAGGAAG
GCAACAGACGGGTCTGACATGGATTGGACGAACCACTGAATTGCCGCATTGCAGAGATATTGTATTTAAG
TGCCTAGCTCGATACATAAACGGGTCTCTCTGGTTAGACCAGATCTGAGCCTGGGAGCTCTCTGGCTAAC
TAGGGAACCCACTGCTTAAGCCTCAATAAAGCTTGCCTTGAGTGCTTCAAGTAGTGTGTGCCCGTCTGTT
GTGTGACTCTGGTAACTAGAGATCCCTCAGACCCTTTTAGTCAGTGTGGAAAATCTCTAGCAGTGGCGCC
CGAACAGGGACTTGAAAGCGAAAGGGAAACCAGAGGAGCTCTCTCGACGCAGGACTCGGCTTGCTGAAGC
GCGCACGGCAAGAGGCGAGGGGCGGCGACTGGTGAGTACGCCAAAAATTTTGACTAGCGGAGGCTAGAAG
GAGAGAGATGGGTGCGAGAGCGTCAGTATTAAGCGGGGGAGAATTAGATCGCGATGGGAAAAAATTCGGT
TAAGGCCAGGGGGAAAGAAAAAATATAAATTAAAACATATAGTATGGGCAAGCAGGGAGCTAGAACGATT
CGCAGTTAATCCTGGCCTGTTAGAAACATCAGAAGGCTGTAGACAAATACTGGGACAGCTACAACCATCC
CTTCAGACAGGATCAGAAGAACTTAGATCATTATATAATACAGTAGCAACCCTCTATTGTGTGCATCAAA
GGATAGAGATAAAAGACACCAAGGAAGCTTTAGACAAGATAGAGGAAGAGCAAAACAAAAGTAAGACCAC
CGCACAGCAAGCGGCCGCTGATCTTCAGACCTGGAGGAGGAGATATGAGGGACAATTGGAGAAGTGAATT
ATATAAATATAAAGTAGTAAAAATTGAACCATTAGGAGTAGCACCCACCAAGGCAAAGAGAAGAGTGGTG
CAGAGAGAAAAAAGAGCAGTGGGAATAGGAGCTTTGTTCCTTGGGTTCTTGGGAGCAGCAGGAAGCACTA
TGGGCGCAGCGTCAATGACGCTGACGGTACAGGCCAGACAATTATTGTCTGGTATAGTGCAGCAGCAGAA
CAATTTGCTGAGGGCTATTGAGGCGCAACAGCATCTGTTGCAACTCACAGTCTGGGGCATCAAGCAGCTC
CAGGCAAGAATCCTGGCTGTGGAAAGATACCTAAAGGATCAACAGCTCCTGGGGATTTGGGGTTGCTCTG
GAAAACTCATTTGCACCACTGCTGTGCCTTGGAATGCTAGTTGGAGTAATAAATCTCTGGAACAGATTTG
GAATCACACGACCTGGATGGAGTGGGACAGAGAAATTAACAATTACACAAGCTTAATACACTCCTTAATT
GAAGAATCGCAAAACCAGCAAGAAAAGAATGAACAAGAATTATTGGAATTAGATAAATGGGCAAGTTTGT
GGAATTGGTTTAACATAACAAATTGGCTGTGGTATATAAAATTATTCATAATGATAGTAGGAGGCTTGGT
AGGTTTAAGAATAGTTTTTGCTGTACTTTCTATAGTGAATAGAGTTAGGCAGGGATATTCACCATTATCG
TTTCAGACCCACCTCCCAACCCCGAGGGGACCCATGCATTGCATCTCAATTAGTCAGCAACCAGGTGTGG
AAAGTCCCCAGGCTCCCCAGCAGGCAGAAGTATGCAAAGCATGCGTCTCAATTAGTCAGCAACCATAGTC
CCGCCCCTAACTCCGCCCATCCCGCCCCTAACTCCGCCCAGTTCCGCCCATTCTCCGCCCCATGGCTGAC
TAATTTTTTTTATTTATGCAGAGGCCGAGGCCGCCTCGGCCTCTGAGCTATTCCAGAAGTAGTGAGGAGG
CTTTTTTGGAGGCCTAGGCTTTTGCAAAAAGCTTTCTAGAGGTACCACCGGAGCTTACCATGACCGAGTA
CAAGCCCACGGTGCGCCTCGCCACCCGCGACGACGTCCCCAGGGCCGTACGCACCCTCGCCGCCGCGTTC
GCCGACTACCCCGCCACGCGCCACACCGTCGATCCGGACCGCCACATCGAGCGGGTCACCGAGCTGCAAG
AACTCTTCCTCACGCGCGTCGGGCTCGACATCGGCAAGGTGTGGGTCGCGGACGACGGCGCCGCCGTGGC
GGTCTGGACCACGCCGGAGAGCGTCGAAGCGGGGGCGGTGTTCGCCGAGATCGGCCCGCGCATGGCCGAG
TTGAGCGGTTCCCGGCTGGCCGCGCAGCAACAGATGGAAGGCCTCCTGGCGCCGCACCGGCCCAAGGAGC
CCGCGTGGTTCCTGGCCACCGTCGGCGTCTCGCCCGACCACCAGGGCAAGGGTCTGGGCAGCGCCGTCGT
GCTCCCCGGAGTGGAGGCGGCCGAGCGCGCCGGGGTGCCCGCCTTCCTGGAGACCTCCGCGCCCCGCAAC
CTCCCCTTCTACGAGCGGCTCGGCTTCACCGTCACCGCCGACGTCGAGGTGCCCGAAGGACCGCGCACCT
GGTGCATGACCCGCAAGCCCGGTGCCAGTTAACGAATTCTAGATCTTGAGACAAATGGCAGTATTCATCC
ACAATTTTAAAAGAAAAGGGGGGATTGGGGGGTACAGTGCAGGGGAAAGAATAGTAGACATAATAGCAAC
AGACATACAAACTAAAGAATTACAAAAACAAATTACAAAAATTCAAAATTTTCGGGTTTATTACAGGGAC
AGCAGAGATCCACTTTGGCGCCGGCTCGAGGCCTGCAGGTGCAAAGATGGATAAAGTTTTAAACAGAGAG
GAATCTTTGCAGCTAATGGACCTTCTAGGTCTTGAAAGGAGTGGGAATTGGCTCCGGTGCCCGTCAGTGG
GCAGAGCGCACATCGCCCACAGTCCCCGAGAAGTTGGGGGGAGGGGTCGGCAATTGAACCGGTGCCTAGA
GAAGGTGGCGCGGGGTAAACTGGGAAAGTGATGTCGTGTACTGGCTCCGCCTTTTTCCCGAGGGTGGGGG
AGAACCGTATATAAGTGCAGTAGTCGCCGTGAACGTTCTTTTTCGCAACGGGTTTGCCGCCAGAACACAG
GTAAGTGCCGTGTGTGGTTCCCGCGGGCCTGGCCTCTTTACGGGTTATGGCCCTTGCGTGCCTTGAATTA
CTTCCACCTGGCTGCAGTACGTGATTCTTGATCCCGAGCTTCGGGTTGGAAGTGGGTGGGAGAGTTCGAG
GCCTTGCGCTTAAGGAGCCCCTTCGCCTCGTGCTTGAGTTGAGGCCTGGCCTGGGCGCTGGGGCCGCCGC
GTGCGAATCTGGTGGCACCTTCGCGCCTGTCTCGCTGCTTTCGATAAGTCTCTAGCCATTTAAAATTTTT
GATGACCTGCTGCGACGCTTTTTTTCTGGCAAGATAGTCTTGTAAATGCGGGCCAAGATCTGCACACTGG
TATTTCGGTTTTTGGGGCCGCGGGCGGCGACGGGGCCCGTGCGTCCCAGCGCACATGTTCGGCGAGGCGG
GGCCTGCGAGCGCGGCCACCGAGAATCGGACGGGGGTAGTCTCAAGCTGGCCGGCCTGCTCTGGTGCCTG
GCCTCGCGCCGCCGTGTATCGCCCCGCCCTGGGCGGCAAGGCTGGCCCGGTCGGCACCAGTTGCGTGAGC
GGAAAGATGGCCGCTTCCCGGCCCTGCTGCAGGGAGCTCAAAATGGAGGACGCGGCGCTCGGGAGAGCGG
GCGGGTGAGTCACCCACACAAAGGAAAAGGGCCTTTCCGTCCTCAGCCGTCGCTTCATGTGACTCCACGG
AGTACCGGGCGCCGTCCAGGCACCTCGATTAGTTCTCGAGCTTTTGGAGTACGTCGTCTTTAGGTTGGGG
GGAGGGGTTTTATGCGATGGAGTTTCCCCACACTGAGTGGGTGGAGACTGAAGTTAGGCCAGCTTGGCAC
TTGATGTAATTCTCCTTGGAATTTGCCCTTTTTGAGTTTGGATCTTGGTTCATTCTCAAGCCTCAGACAG
TGGTTCAAAGTTTTTTTCTTCCATTTCAGGTGTCGTGAGGCTAGCACCGCCACCATGGCCGCGGGAGCCG
GGACGGCGGGCCCCGCTTCCGGCCCGGGCGTCGTGCGTGACCCAGCGGCGTCACAGCCGAGGAAGCGGCC
CGGCCGGGAGGGCGGGGAGGGCGCGCGGCGATCGGACACGATGGCGGGAGGAGGCGGGAGTAGCGACGGC
AGCGGGCGGGCAGCTGGCAGGCGGGCGTCCCGCAGTAGCGGGCGGGCCCGGCGGGGGCGCCACGAGCCGG
GGCTGGGGGGCCCGGCGGAGCGCGGCGCGGGGGAGGCACGGCTGGAAGAGGCAGTCAATCGCTGGGTGCT
CAAGTTCTACTTCCACGAGGCGCTGCGGGCCTTTCGGGGTAGCCGGTACGGGGACTTCAGACAGATCCGG
GACATCATGCAGGCTTTGCTTGTCAGGCCCTTGGGGAAGGAGCACACCGTGTCCCGATTGCTGCGGGTTA
TGCAGTGTCTGTCGCGGATTGAAGAAGGGGAAAATTTAGACTGTTCCTTTGATATGGAGGCTGAGCTCAC
ACCACTGGAATCAGCTATCAATGTGCTGGAGATGATTAAAACGGAATTTACACTGACAGAAGCAGTGGTC
GAATCCAGTAGAAAACTGGTCAAGGAAGCTGCTGTCATTATTTGTATCAAAAACAAAGAATTTGAAAAGG
CTTCAAAAATTTTGAAAAAACATATGTCCAAGGACCCCACAACTCAGAAGCTGAGAAATGATCTCCTGAA
TATTATTCGAGAAAAGAACTTGGCCCATCCTGTTATCCAGAACTTTTCATATGAGACCTTCCAGCAGAAG
ATGCTGCGCTTCCTGGAGAGCCACCTGGATGACGCCGAGCCCTACCTCCTCACGATGGCCAAAAAGGCTT
TGAAATCTGAGTCCGCTGCCTCAAGTACAGGGAAGGAAGATAAACAGCCAGCACCAGGGCCTGTGGAAAA
GCCACCCAGAGAACCCGCAAGGCAGCTACGGAATCCTCCAACCACCATTGGAATGATGACTCTGAAAGCA
GCTTTCAAGACTCTGTCTGGTGCACAGGATTCTGAGGCAGCCTTTGCAAAACTGGACCAGAAGGATCTGG
TTCTTCCTACTCAAGCTCTCCCAGCATCACCAGCCCTCAAAAACAAGAGACCCAGAAAAGATGAAAACGA
AAGTTCAGCCCCGGCTGACGGTGAGGGTGGCTCGGAACTGCAGCCCAAGAACAAGCGCATGACAATAAGC
AGATTGGTCTTGGAGGAGGACAGCCAGAGTACTGAGCCCAGCGCAGGCCTCAACTCCTCCCAGGAGGCCG
CTTCAGCGCCACCATCCAAGCCCACCGTTCTCAACCAACCCCTCCCTGGAGAGAAGAATCCCAAAGTACC
CAAAGGCAAGTGGAACAGCTCTAATGGGGTTGAAGAAAAGGAGACTTGGGTGGAAGAGGATGAACTGTTT
CAAGTTCAGGCAGCACCAGATGAAGACAGTACAACCAATATAACA
[165 nt withheld, positions 5576-5740]
TAGTAATGAACTAGTCCGTAACTTGAAAGTATTTCGATTTCTTGGCTTTATATATCTTGTGGAAAGGACG
AATCATGGCGGTCGGTACCCAGGTTACGCGTTAAGTCGACAATCAACCTCTGGATTACAAAATTTGTGAA
AGATTGACTGGTATTCTTAACTATGTTGCTCCTTTTACGCTATGTGGATACGCTGCTTTAATGCCTTTGT
ATCATGCTATTGCTTCCCGTATGGCTTTCATTTTCTCCTCCTTGTATAAATCCTGGTTGCTGTCTCTTTA
TGAGGAGTTGTGGCCCGTTGTCAGGCAACGTGGCGTGGTGTGCACTGTGTTTGCTGACGCAACCCCCACT
GGTTGGGGCATTGCCACCACCTGTCAGCTCCTTTCCGGGACTTTCGCTTTCCCCCTCCCTATTGCCACGG
CGGAACTCATCGCCGCCTGCCTTGCCCGCTGCTGGACAGGGGCTCGGCTGTTGGGCACTGACAATTCCGT
GGTGTTGTCGGGGAAATCATCGTCCTTTCCTTGGCTGCTCGCCTGTGTTGCCACCTGGATTCTGCGCGGG
ACGTCCTTCTGCTACGTCCCTTCGGCCCTCAATCCAGCGGACCTTCCTTCCCGCGGCCTGCTGCCGGCTC
TGCGGCCTCTTCCGCGTCTTCGCCTTCGCCCTCAGACGAGTCGGATCTCCCTTTGGGCCGCCTCCCCGCG
TCGACTTTAAGACCAATGACTTACAAGGCAGCTGTAGATCTTAGCCACTTTTTAAAAGAAAAGGGGGGAC
TGGAAGGGCTAATTCACTCCCAACGAAGACAAGATCTGCTTTTTGCTTGTACTGGGTCTCTCTGGTTAGA
CCAGATCTGAGCCTGGGAGCTCTCTGGCTAACTAGGGAACCCACTGCTTAAGCCTCAATAAAGCTTGCCT
TGAGTGCTTCAAGTAGTGTGTGCCCGTCTGTTGTGTGACTCTGGTAACTAGAGATCCCTCAGACCCTTTT
AGTCAGTGTGGAAAATCTCTAGCAGTACGTATAGTAGTTCATGTCATCTTATTATTCAGTATTTATAACT
TGCAAAGAAATGAATATCAGAGAGTGAGAGGAACTTGTTTATTGCAGCTTATAATGGTTACAAATAAAGC
AATAGCATCACAAATTTCACAAATAAAGCATTTTTTTCACTGCATTCTAGTTGTGGTTTGTCCAAACTCA
TCAATGTATCTTATCATGTCTGGCTCTAGCTATCCCGCCCCTAACTCCGCCCATCCCGCCCCTAACTCCG
CCCAGTTCCGCCCATTCTCCGCCCCATGGCTGACTAATTTTTTTTATTTATGCAGAGGCCGAGGCCGCCT
CGGCCTCTGAGCTATTCCAGAAGTAGTGAGGAGGCTTTTTTGGAGGCCTAGGGACGTACCCAATTCGCCC
TATAGTGAGTCGTATTACGCGCGCTCACTGGCCGTCGTTTTACAACGTCGTGACTGGGAAAACCCTGGCG
TTACCCAACTTAATCGCCTTGCAGCACATCCCCCTTTCGCCAGCTGGCGTAATAGCGAAGAGGCCCGCAC
CGATCGCCCTTCCCAACAGTTGCGCAGCCTGAATGGCGAATGGG
[124 nt withheld, positions 7325-7448]
C
[91 nt withheld, positions 7450-7540]
A
[49 nt withheld, positions 7542-7590]
CCTTTGACGTTGGAGTCCACGTTCTTT
[37 nt withheld, positions 7618-7654]
ACCCTATCTCGGTCTATTCTTTTGATTTATAAGGGATTTTGCCGATTTCGGCCTATTGGTTAAAAAATGA
GCTGATTTAACAAAAATTTAACGCGAATTTTAACAAAATATTAACGCTTACAATTTAGGTGGCACTTTTC
GGGGAAATGTGCGCGGAACCCCTATTTGTTTATTTTTCTAAATACATTCAAATATGTATCCGCTCATGAG
ACAATAACCCTGATAAATGCTTCAATAATATTGAAAAAGGAAGAGTATGAGTATTCAACATTTCCGTGTC
GCCCTTATTCCCTTTTTTGCGGCATTTTGCCTTCCTGTTTTTGCTCACCCAGAAACGCTGGTGAAAGTAA
AAGATGCTGAAGATCAGTTGGGTGCACGAGTGGGTTACATCGAACTGGATCTCAACAGCGGTAAGATCCT
TGAGAGTTTTCGCCCCGAAGAACGTTTTCCAATGATGAGCACTTTTAAAGTTCTGCTATGTGGCGCGGTA
TTATCCCGTATTGACGCCGGGCAAGAGCAACTCGGTCGCCGCATACACTATTCTCAGAATGACTTGGTTG
AGTACTCACCAGTCACAGAAAAGCATCTTACGGATGGCATGACAGTAAGAGAATTATGCAGTGCTGCCAT
AACCATGAGTGATAACACTGCGGCCAACTTACTTCTGACAACGATCGGAGGACCGAAGGAGCTAACCGCT
TTTTTGCACAACATGGGGGATCATGTAACTCGCCTTGATCGTTGGGAACCGGAGCTGAATGAAGCCATAC
CAAACGACGAGCGTGACACCACGATGCCTGTAGCAATGGCAACAACGTTGCGCAAACTATTAACTGGCGA
ACTACTTACTCTAGCTTCCCGGCAACAATTAATAGACTGGATGGAGGCGGATAAAGTTGCAGGACCACTT
CTGCGCTCGGCCCTTCCGGCTGGCTGGTTTATTGCTGATAAATCTGGAGCCGGTGAGCGTGGGTCTCGCG
GTATCATTGCAGCACTGGGGCCAGATGGTAAGCCCTCCCGTATCGTAGTTATCTACACGACGGGGAGTCA
GGCAACTATGGATGAACGAAATAGACAGATCGCTGAGATAGGTGCCTCACTGATTAAGCATTGGTAACTG
TCAGACCAAGTTTACTCATATATACTTTAGATTGATTTAAAACTTCATTTTTAATTTAAAAGGATCTAGG
TGAAGATCCTTTTTGATAATCTCATGACCAAAATCCCTTAACGTGAGTTTTCGTTCCACTGAGCGTCAGA
CCCCGTAGAAAAGATCAAAGGATCTTCTTGAGATCCTTTTTTTCTGCGCGTAATCTGCTGCTTGCAAACA
AAAAAACCACCGCTACCAGCGGTGGTTTGTTTGCCGGATCAAGAGCTACCAACTCTTTTTCCGAAGGTAA
CTGGCTTCAGCAGAGCGCAGATACCAAATACTGTTCTTCTAGTGTAGCCGTAGTTAGGCCACCACTTCAA
GAACTCTGTAGCACCGCCTACATACCTCGCTCTGCTAATCCTGTTACCAGTGGCTGCTGCCAGTGGCGAT
AAGTCGTGTCTTACCGGGTTGGACTCAAGACGATAGTTACCGGATAAGGCGCAGCGGTCGGGCTGAACGG
GGGGTTCGTGCACACAGCCCAGCTTGGAGCGAACGACCTACACCGAACTGAGATACCTACAGCGTGAGCT
ATGAGAAAGCGCCACGCTTCCCGAAGGGAGAAAGGCGGACAGGTATCCGGTAAGCGGCAGGGTCGGAACA
GGAGAGCGCACGAGGGAGCTTCCAGGGGGAAACGCCTGGTATCTTTATAGTCCTGTCGGGTTTCGCCACC
TCTGACTTGAGCGTCGATTTTTGTGATGCTCGTCAGGGGGGCGGAGCCTATGGAAAAACGCCAGCAACGC
GGCCTTTTTACGGTTCCTGGCCTTTTGCTGGCCTTTTGCTCACATGTTCTTTCCTGCGTTATCCCCTGAT
TCTGTGGATAACCGTATTACCGCCTTTGAGTGAGCTGATACCGCTCGCCGCAGCCGAACGACCGAGCGCA
GCGAGTCAGTGAGCGAGGAAGCGGAAGAGCGCCCAATACGCAAACCGCCTCTCCCCGCGCGTTGGCCGAT
TCATTAATGCAGCTGGCACGACAGGTTTCCCGACTGGAAAGCGGGCAGTGAGCGCAACGCAATTAATGTG
AGTTAGCTCACTCATTAGGCACCCCAGGCTTTACACTTTATGCTTCCGGCTCGTATGTTGTGTGGAATTG
TGAGCGGATAACAATTTCACACAGGAAACAGCTATGACCATGATTACGCCAAGCGCGCAATTAACCCTCA
CTAAAGGGAACAAAAGCTGGAGCTGCAAGC
