>Addgene plasmid #143231 | TFORF0627 | depositor partial sequence | sequence record 281831 | Insert
ACCGCCACCATGGCCGCGGGAGCCGGGACGGCGGGCCCCGCTTCCGGCCCGGGCGTCGTGCGTGACCCAG
CGGCGTCACAGCCGAGGAAGCGGCCCGGCCGGGAGGGCGGGGAGGGCGCGCGGCGATCGGACACGATGGC
GGGAGGAGGCGGGAGTAGCGACGGCAGCGGGCGGGCAGCTGGCAGGCGGGCGTCCCGCAGTAGCGGGCGG
GCCCGGCGGGGGCGCCACGAGCCGGGGCTGGGGGGCCCGGCGGAGCGCGGCGCGGGGGAGGCACGGCTGG
AAGAGGCAGTCAATCGCTGGGTGCTCAAGTTCTACTTCCACGAGGCGCTGCGGGCCTTTCGGGGTAGCCG
GTACGGGGACTTCAGACAGATCCGGGACATCATGCAGGCTTTGCTTGTCAGGCCCTTGGGGAAGGAGCAC
ACCGTGTCCCGATTGCTGCGGGTTATGCAGTGTCTGTCGCGGATTGAAGAAGGGGAAAATTTAGACTGTT
CCTTTGATATGGAGGCTGAGCTCACACCACTGGAATCAGCTATCAATGTGCTGGAGATGATTAAAACGGA
ATTTACACTGACAGAAGCAGTGGTCGAATCCAGTAGAAAACTGGTCAAGGAAGCTGCTGTCATTATTTGT
ATCAAAAACAAAGAATTTGAAAAGGCTTCAAAAATTTTGAAAAAACATATGTCCAAGGACCCCACAACTC
AGAAGCTGAGAAATGATCTCCTGAATATTATTCGAGAAAAGAACTTGGCCCATCCTGTTATCCAGAACTT
TTCATATGAGACCTTCCAGCAGAAGATGCTGCGCTTCCTGGAGAGCCACCTGGATGACGCCGAGCCCTAC
CTCCTCACGATGGCCAAAAAGGCTTTGAAATCTGAGTCCGCTGCCTCAAGTACAGGGAAGGAAGATAAAC
AGCCAGCACCAGGGCCTGTGGAAAAGCCACCCAGAGAACCCGCAAGGCAGCTACGGAATCCTCCAACCAC
CATTGGAATGATGACTCTGAAAGCAGCTTTCAAGACTCTGTCTGGTGCACAGGATTCTGAGGCAGCCTTT
GCAAAACTGGACCAGAAGGATCTGGTTCTTCCTACTCAAGCTCTCCCAGCATCACCAGCCCTCAAAAACA
AGAGACCCAGAAAAGATGAAAACGAAAGTTCAGCCCCGGCTGACGGTGAGGGTGGCTCGGAACTGCAGCC
CAAGAACAAGCGCATGACAATAAGCAGATTGGTCTTGGAGGAGGACAGCCAGAGTACTGAGCCCAGCGCA
GGCCTCAACTCCTCCCAGGAGGCCGCTTCAGCGCCACCATCCAAGCCCACCGTTCTCAACCAACCCCTCC
CTGGAGAGAAGAATCCCAAAGTACCCAAAGGCAAGTGGAACAGCTCTAATGGGGTTGAAGAAAAGGAGAC
TTGGGTGGAAGAGGATGAACTGTTTCAAGTTCAGGCAGCACCAGATGAAGACAGTACAACCAATATAACA
[165 nt withheld, positions 1471-1635]
TAGTAATGAACTAGTCCGTAACTTGAAAGTATTTCGATTTCTTGGCTTTATATATCTTGTGGAAAGGACG
AATCATGGCGGTCGGTACCCAGGTT
