>Addgene plasmid #143231 | TFORF0627 | depositor partial sequence | sequence record 281832 | Barcode
ATCATGGCGGTCGGTACCCAGGTT
